Addgene plasmid #48244: pET29b-ClbP
Purpose: Untagged, full-length protein for in vivo peptidase assays
Depositing lab: Emily Balskus. Depositing organization: Harvard University. Publication: A prodrug resistance mechanism is involved in colibactin biosynthesis and cytotoxicity. Brotherton CA, Balskus EP. J Am Chem Soc. 2013 Mar 6;135(9):3359-62. doi: 10.1021/ja312154m. Epub 2013 Feb 20. PubMed 23406518.
Backbone
  Vector backbone: pET29b-(+)
  Backbone manufacturer: Novagen
  Backbone size w/o insert (bp): 5370
  Total vector size (bp): 6753
  Vector type: Bacterial Expression
Growth in bacteria
  Bacterial resistance: Kanamycin, 50 μg/mL
  Growth temperature: 37°C
  Growth strain: Top10
  Copy number: High Copy
Gene/Insert
  Gene/Insert name: ClbP
  Species: Escherichia coli CFT073
  Insert size (bp): 1521
  GenBank ID: NP_754344.1
  Promoter: T7
  Tag / fusion protein: None
  Cloning method: Restriction Enzyme; 5′ cloning site NdeI (not destroyed); 3′ cloning site XhoI (not destroyed)
  Sequencing primers: 5′ CGAGCGCATATGACAATAATGGAACACGTTAGCATTAAAAC; 3′ TATTCTCGAGTTACTCATCGTCCCACTCCTTGTTG
Terms and licenses: Academic/Nonprofit Terms; Industry Terms: Not Available to Industry
How to cite: pET29b-ClbP was a gift from Emily Balskus (Addgene plasmid # 48244 ; http://n2t.net/addgene:48244 ; RRID:Addgene_48244)
