[The description below was written by a language model from this plasmid's Addgene catalogue record and pLannotate feature annotations shown in this document.]
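Description:
pET29b-ClbP is a bacterial expression plasmid built on the Novagen pET29b(+) backbone, carrying the full-length clbP gene from Escherichia coli CFT073 (about 1.5 kb insert in a 6,753 bp plasmid). ClbP is the peptidase associated with the colibactin biosynthetic pathway, and the associated work concerns a prodrug resistance mechanism in colibactin biosynthesis and cytotoxicity. The plasmid is maintained in E. coli under kanamycin selection through an aph(3')-Ia aminoglycoside phosphotransferase gene. It replicates from a ColE1/pMB1-type origin. The feature table also annotates the pBR322-derived bom site and rop gene, although the catalogue entry lists the plasmid as high copy. An f1 origin is present for single-stranded DNA production. Short tetracycline-resistance fragments flanking the lacI region are nonfunctional backbone remnants.

Expression is driven by a T7 promoter followed immediately by a lac operator and the strong phage T7 gene 10 ribosome binding site. A T7 terminator lies downstream. The plasmid-borne lacI gene, with its own promoter, supplies repressor, so transcription depends on a host that provides T7 RNA polymerase and is induced with IPTG. The gene was cloned between NdeI and XhoI, both of which were retained. Using NdeI places the native start codon at the vector's initiation site, which removes the backbone's N-terminal tag region. The record lists no tag or fusion, although a His-tag coding fragment is still annotated downstream of the insert. This implies that translation ends before the vector's C-terminal His sequence, but the feature table does not annotate the ClbP reading frame itself. The stated purpose is to produce untagged, full-length ClbP for in vivo peptidase assays.
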