Features (pLannotate 1.2.2; 18 found; start..end, strand, type, name):
     12..467     +  rep_origin     f1 ori (sequence partly withheld): f1 bacteriophage origin of replication; arrow indicates direction of (+) strand synthesis
    494..551     +  promoter       AmpR promoter (fragment): bla
    560..1375    -  CDS            KanR: aminoglycoside phosphotransferase; aph(3')-Ia; confers resistance to kanamycin in bacteria or G418 (Geneticin®) in eukaryotes
   1497..2085    +  rep_origin     ori: high-copy-number ColE1/pMB1/pBR322/pUC origin of replication
   2271..2413    -  misc_feature   bom: basis of mobility region from pBR322
   2515..2706    -  CDS            rop: Rop protein, which maintains plasmids at low copy number; rop
   2723..3103    +  CDS            YPB1_ECOLX: Protein predicted: Swiss-Prot protein existence level 4. From Escherichia coli.
   3175..3466    -  CDS            TcR (fragment): tetracycline efflux protein; tet; confers resistance to tetracycline
   3481..3502    -  protein_bind   CAP binding site: CAP binding activates transcription in the presence of cAMP. E. coli catabolite activator protein
   3515..4597    -  CDS            lacI: lac repressor; lacI; The lac repressor binds to the lac operator to inhibit transcription in E. coli. This inhibition can be relieved by adding lactose or isopropyl-β-D-thiogalactopyranoside (IPTG).
   4598..4675    -  promoter       lacI promoter: lacI
   4683..4962    -  CDS            TcR (fragment): tetracycline efflux protein; tet; confers resistance to tetracycline
   4988..5006    +  promoter       T7 promoter: promoter for bacteriophage T7 RNA polymerase
   5007..5031    +  protein_bind   lac operator: The lac repressor binds to the lac operator to inhibit transcription in E. coli. This inhibition can be relieved by adding lactose or isopropyl-β-D-thiogalactopyranoside (IPTG). lac repressor encoded by lacI
   5046..5068    +  RBS            RBS: efficient ribosome binding site from bacteriophage T7 gene 10 (Olins and Rangwala, 1989)
   6597..6614    +  CDS            9xHis (fragment): 9xHis affinity tag
   6624..6673    +  CDS            SET1 (fragment): solubility-enhancement tag derived from T7 phage gene 10B
   6681..6728    +  terminator     T7 terminator: transcription terminator for bacteriophage T7 RNA polymerase
>Addgene plasmid #48244 | pET29b-ClbP | depositor full sequence | sequence record 69639 | pET29b-ClbP sequence 6753 bps
TGGCGAATGGG
[124 nt withheld, positions 12-135]
C
[91 nt withheld, positions 137-227]
A
[49 nt withheld, positions 229-277]
CCTTTGACGTTGGAGTCCACGTTCTTT
[37 nt withheld, positions 305-341]
ACCCTATCTCGGTCTATTCTTTTGATTTATAAGGGATTTTGCCGATTTCGGCCTATTGGTTAAAAAATGA
GCTGATTTAACAAAAATTTAACGCGAATTTTAACAAAATATTAACGTTTACAATTTCAGGTGGCACTTTT
CGGGGAAATGTGCGCGGAACCCCTATTTGTTTATTTTTCTAAATACATTCAAATATGTATCCGCTCATGA
ATTAATTCTTAGAAAAACTCATCGAGCATCAAATGAAACTGCAATTTATTCATATCAGGATTATCAATAC
CATATTTTTGAAAAAGCCGTTTCTGTAATGAAGGAGAAAACTCACCGAGGCAGTTCCATAGGATGGCAAG
ATCCTGGTATCGGTCTGCGATTCCGACTCGTCCAACATCAATACAACCTATTAATTTCCCCTCGTCAAAA
ATAAGGTTATCAAGTGAGAAATCACCATGAGTGACGACTGAATCCGGTGAGAATGGCAAAAGTTTATGCA
TTTCTTTCCAGACTTGTTCAACAGGCCAGCCATTACGCTCGTCATCAAAATCACTCGCATCAACCAAACC
GTTATTCATTCGTGATTGCGCCTGAGCGAGACGAAATACGCGATCGCTGTTAAAAGGACAATTACAAACA
GGAATCGAATGCAACCGGCGCAGGAACACTGCCAGCGCATCAACAATATTTTCACCTGAATCAGGATATT
CTTCTAATACCTGGAATGCTGTTTTCCCGGGGATCGCAGTGGTGAGTAACCATGCATCATCAGGAGTACG
GATAAAATGCTTGATGGTCGGAAGAGGCATAAATTCCGTCAGCCAGTTTAGTCTGACCATCTCATCTGTA
ACATCATTGGCAACGCTACCTTTGCCATGTTTCAGAAACAACTCTGGCGCATCGGGCTTCCCATACAATC
GATAGATTGTCGCACCTGATTGCCCGACATTATCGCGAGCCCATTTATACCCATATAAATCAGCATCCAT
GTTGGAATTTAATCGCGGCCTAGAGCAAGACGTTTCCCGTTGAATATGGCTCATAACACCCCTTGTATTA
CTGTTTATGTAAGCAGACAGTTTTATTGTTCATGACCAAAATCCCTTAACGTGAGTTTTCGTTCCACTGA
GCGTCAGACCCCGTAGAAAAGATCAAAGGATCTTCTTGAGATCCTTTTTTTCTGCGCGTAATCTGCTGCT
TGCAAACAAAAAAACCACCGCTACCAGCGGTGGTTTGTTTGCCGGATCAAGAGCTACCAACTCTTTTTCC
GAAGGTAACTGGCTTCAGCAGAGCGCAGATACCAAATACTGTCCTTCTAGTGTAGCCGTAGTTAGGCCAC
CACTTCAAGAACTCTGTAGCACCGCCTACATACCTCGCTCTGCTAATCCTGTTACCAGTGGCTGCTGCCA
GTGGCGATAAGTCGTGTCTTACCGGGTTGGACTCAAGACGATAGTTACCGGATAAGGCGCAGCGGTCGGG
CTGAACGGGGGGTTCGTGCACACAGCCCAGCTTGGAGCGAACGACCTACACCGAACTGAGATACCTACAG
CGTGAGCTATGAGAAAGCGCCACGCTTCCCGAAGGGAGAAAGGCGGACAGGTATCCGGTAAGCGGCAGGG
TCGGAACAGGAGAGCGCACGAGGGAGCTTCCAGGGGGAAACGCCTGGTATCTTTATAGTCCTGTCGGGTT
TCGCCACCTCTGACTTGAGCGTCGATTTTTGTGATGCTCGTCAGGGGGGCGGAGCCTATGGAAAAACGCC
AGCAACGCGGCCTTTTTACGGTTCCTGGCCTTTTGCTGGCCTTTTGCTCACATGTTCTTTCCTGCGTTAT
CCCCTGATTCTGTGGATAACCGTATTACCGCCTTTGAGTGAGCTGATACCGCTCGCCGCAGCCGAACGAC
CGAGCGCAGCGAGTCAGTGAGCGAGGAAGCGGAAGAGCGCCTGATGCGGTATTTTCTCCTTACGCATCTG
TGCGGTATTTCACACCGCATATATGGTGCACTCTCAGTACAATCTGCTCTGATGCCGCATAGTTAAGCCA
GTATACACTCCGCTATCGCTACGTGACTGGGTCATGGCTGCGCCCCGACACCCGCCAACACCCGCTGACG
CGCCCTGACGGGCTTGTCTGCTCCCGGCATCCGCTTACAGACAAGCTGTGACCGTCTCCGGGAGCTGCAT
GTGTCAGAGGTTTTCACCGTCATCACCGAAACGCGCGAGGCAGCTGCGGTAAAGCTCATCAGCGTGGTCG
TGAAGCGATTCACAGATGTCTGCCTGTTCATCCGCGTCCAGCTCGTTGAGTTTCTCCAGAAGCGTTAATG
TCTGGCTTCTGATAAAGCGGGCCATGTTAAGGGCGGTTTTTTCCTGTTTGGTCACTGATGCCTCCGTGTA
AGGGGGATTTCTGTTCATGGGGGTAATGATACCGATGAAACGAGAGAGGATGCTCACGATACGGGTTACT
GATGATGAACATGCCCGGTTACTGGAACGTTGTGAGGGTAAACAACTGGCGGTATGGATGCGGCGGGACC
AGAGAAAAATCACTCAGGGTCAATGCCAGCGCTTCGTTAATACAGATGTAGGTGTTCCACAGGGTAGCCA
GCAGCATCCTGCGATGCAGATCCGGAACATAATGGTGCAGGGCGCTGACTTCCGCGTTTCCAGACTTTAC
GAAACACGGAAACCGAAGACCATTCATGTTGTTGCTCAGGTCGCAGACGTTTTGCAGCAGCAGTCGCTTC
ACGTTCGCTCGCGTATCGGTGATTCATTCTGCTAACCAGTAAGGCAACCCCGCCAGCCTAGCCGGGTCCT
CAACGACAGGAGCACGATCATGCGCACCCGTGGGGCCGCCATGCCGGCGATAATGGCCTGCTTCTCGCCG
AAACGTTTGGTGGCGGGACCAGTGACGAAGGCTTGAGCGAGGGCGTGCAAGATTCCGAATACCGCAAGCG
ACAGGCCGATCATCGTCGCGCTCCAGCGAAAGCGGTCCTCGCCGAAAATGACCCAGAGCGCTGCCGGCAC
CTGTCCTACGAGTTGCATGATAAAGAAGACAGTCATAAGTGCGGCGACGATAGTCATGCCCCGCGCCCAC
CGGAAGGAGCTGACTGGGTTGAAGGCTCTCAAGGGCATCGGTCGAGATCCCGGTGCCTAATGAGTGAGCT
AACTTACATTAATTGCGTTGCGCTCACTGCCCGCTTTCCAGTCGGGAAACCTGTCGTGCCAGCTGCATTA
ATGAATCGGCCAACGCGCGGGGAGAGGCGGTTTGCGTATTGGGCGCCAGGGTGGTTTTTCTTTTCACCAG
TGAGACGGGCAACAGCTGATTGCCCTTCACCGCCTGGCCCTGAGAGAGTTGCAGCAAGCGGTCCACGCTG
GTTTGCCCCAGCAGGCGAAAATCCTGTTTGATGGTGGTTAACGGCGGGATATAACATGAGCTGTCTTCGG
TATCGTCGTATCCCACTACCGAGATGTCCGCACCAACGCGCAGCCCGGACTCGGTAATGGCGCGCATTGC
GCCCAGCGCCATCTGATCGTTGGCAACCAGCATCGCAGTGGGAACGATGCCCTCATTCAGCATTTGCATG
GTTTGTTGAAAACCGGACATGGCACTCCAGTCGCCTTCCCGTTCCGCTATCGGCTGAATTTGATTGCGAG
TGAGATATTTATGCCAGCCAGCCAGACGCAGACGCGCCGAGACAGAACTTAATGGGCCCGCTAACAGCGC
GATTTGCTGGTGACCCAATGCGACCAGATGCTCCACGCCCAGTCGCGTACCGTCTTCATGGGAGAAAATA
ATACTGTTGATGGGTGTCTGGTCAGAGACATCAAGAAATAACGCCGGAACATTAGTGCAGGCAGCTTCCA
CAGCAATGGCATCCTGGTCATCCAGCGGATAGTTAATGATCAGCCCACTGACGCGTTGCGCGAGAAGATT
GTGCACCGCCGCTTTACAGGCTTCGACGCCGCTTCGTTCTACCATCGACACCACCACGCTGGCACCCAGT
TGATCGGCGCGAGATTTAATCGCCGCGACAATTTGCGACGGCGCGTGCAGGGCCAGACTGGAGGTGGCAA
CGCCAATCAGCAACGACTGTTTGCCCGCCAGTTGTTGTGCCACGCGGTTGGGAATGTAATTCAGCTCCGC
CATCGCCGCTTCCACTTTTTCCCGCGTTTTCGCAGAAACGTGGCTGGCCTGGTTCACCACGCGGGAAACG
GTCTGATAAGAGACACCGGCATACTCTGCGACATCGTATAACGTTACTGGTTTCACATTCACCACCCTGA
ATTGACTCTCTTCCGGGCGCTATCATGCCATACCGCGAAAGGTTTTGCGCCATTCGATGGTGTCCGGGAT
CTCGACGCTCTCCCTTATGCGACTCCTGCATTAGGAAGCAGCCCAGTAGTAGGTTGAGGCCGTTGAGCAC
CGCCGCCGCAAGGAATGGTGCATGCAAGGAGATGGCGCCCAACAGTCCCCCGGCCACGGGGCCTGCCACC
ATACCCACGCCGAAACAAGCGCTCATGAGCCCGAAGTGGCGAGCCCGATCTTCCCCATCGGTGATGTCGG
CGATATAGGCGCCAGCAACCGCACCTGTGGCGCCGGTGATGCCGGCCACGATGCGTCCGGCGTAGAGGAT
CGAGATCGATCTCGATCCCGCGAAATTAATACGACTCACTATAGGGGAATTGTGAGCGGATAACAATTCC
CCTCTAGAAATAATTTTGTTTAACTTTAAGAAGGAGATATACATATGACAATAATGGAACACGTTAGCAT
TAAAACATTATATCATCTCCTGTGCTGTATGCTGCTCTTTATTTCCGCTATGTGCGCTTTGGCGCAAGAA
CATGAGCCTATCGGGGCGCAAGATGAGCGCCTGTCGACATTAATTCACCAACGGATGCAGGAGGCCAAGG
TCCCAGCCCTTTCCGTAAGTGTGACCATTAAGGGGGTACGTCAGCGATTTGTCTACGGTGTTGCCGATGT
GGCTAGTCAGAAAGCGAATACTCTAGACACAGTTTACGAGCTGGGATCGATGAGTAAGGCGTTTACCGGA
CTTGTGGTGCAAATACTGATTCAGGAAGGCAGACTCCGGCAAGGGGATGATATCATTACCTATCTGCCGG
AAATGCGCTTGAATTATCAGGGAAAACCTGCTTCCCTGACCGTGGCTGATTTCCTTTATCATACATCAGG
ATTGCCTTTTTCAACACTGGCTCGGCTGGAAAACCCTATGCCTGGGAGCGCTGTGGCACAGCAACTGCGC
AACGAGAATCTGCTGTTTGCGCCGGGTGCGAAGTTTAGCTATGCCTCCGCCAATTATGATGTGTTGGGCG
CGGTGATTGAAAATGTGACGGGAAAAACCTTTACAGAGGTCATTGCGGAACGACTCACGCAGCCGCTGGG
CATGTCGGCGACTGTGGCAGTTAAGGGGGATGAGATTATTGTCAACAAGGCAAGCGGCTATAAACTGGGA
TTCGGCAAACCCGTTCTGTTTCATGCGCCTCTGGCCCGGAACCATGTTCCTGCCGCCTATATCCATAGCA
CTCTGCCTGATATGGAAATATGGATAGACGCCTGGTTGCACAGAAAGGCTTTGCCGGCAACGCTGCGTGA
GGCGATGAGTAACAGTTGGCGTGGTAATAGTGATGTTCCGCTTGCCGCAGACAATCGTATCCTCTATGCC
AGCGGTTGGTTTATCGACCAGAATCAAGGCCCTTACATCAGTCACGGTGGGCAGAATCCAAACTTTTCTT
CTTGCATTGCGTTGCGACCGGATCAGCAGATTGGCATTGTTGCGCTGGCAAATATGAATTCGAATCTGAT
ACTACAGCTTTGCGCGGATATCGATAATTATCTGCGCATTGGCAAATATGCTGACGGCGCTGGTGATGCA
ATTACAGCCACCGATACCCTTTTCGTCTACCTCACGTTGTTGCTGTGTTTTTGGGGGGCGGTGGTTGTAG
TGCGCGGTGCTTTCCGTGTTTATCGCGCAACGGCGCATGGCCCTGGAAAACAGCAGAGGTTACGTTTACG
CGTACGTGACTATATCATCGCCTTGGCGGTTCCTGGGCTCGTGGCCGCCATGCTCTATGTCGCACCGGGT
ATACTATCTCCAGGACTTGACTGGCGTTTTATCTTGGTATGGGGTCCATCGAGCGTGTTGGCGATACCGT
TCGGAATTATCCTGTTAGCTTTCGTTCTGACATTAAATCATCAAATTAAACGAATTCTATTACACAACAA
GGAGTGGGACGATGAGTAACTCGAGCACCACCACCACCACCACTGAGATCCGGCTGCTAACAAAGCCCGA
AAGGAAGCTGAGTTGGCTGCTGCCACCGCTGAGCAATAACTAGCATAACCCCTTGGGGCCTCTAAACGGG
TCTTGAGGGGTTTTTTGCTGAAAGGAGGAACTATATCCGGAT
