>Addgene plasmid #48244 | pET29b-ClbP | addgene partial sequence | sequence record 80412 | T7 5'-TAATACGACTCACTATAGGG-3'
AATAATTTTGTTTAACTTTAAGAAGGAGATATACATATGACAATAATGGAACACGTTAGCATTAAAACAT
TATATCATCTCCTGTGCTGTATGCTGCTCTTTATTTCCGCTATGTGCGCTTTGGCGCAAGAACATGAGCC
TATCGGGGCGCAAGATGAGCGCCTGTCGACATTAATTCACCAACGGATGCAGGAGGCCAAGGTCCCAGCC
CTTTCCGTAAGTGTGACCATTAAGGGGGTACGTCAGCGATTTGTCTACGGTGTTGCCGATGTGGCTAGTC
AGAAAGCGAATACTCTAGACACAGTTTACGAGCTGGGATCGATGAGTAAGGCGTTTACCGGACTTGTGGT
GCAAATACTGATTCAGGAAGGCAGACTCCGGCAAGGGGATGATATCATTACCTATCTGCCGGAAATGCGC
TTGAATTATCAGGGAAAACCTGCTTCCCTGACCGTGGCTGATTTCCTTTATCATACATCAGGATTGCCTT
TTTCAACACTGGCTCGGCTGGAAAACCCTATGCCTGGGAGCGCTGTGGCACAGCAACTGCGCAACGAGAA
TCTGCTGTTTGCGCCGGGTGCGAAGTTTAGCTATGCCTCCGCCAATTATGATGTGTTGGGCGCGGTGATT
GAAAATGTGACGGGAAAAACCTTTACAGAGGTCATTGCGGAACGACTCACGCAGCCGCTGGGCATGTCGG
CGACTGTGGCAGTTAAGGGGGATGAGATTATTGTCAACAAGGCAAGCGGCTATAAACTGGGATTCGGCAA
ACCCGTTCTGTTTCATGCGCCTCTGGCCCGGAACCATGTTCCTGCCGCCTATATCCATAGCACTCTGCCT
GATATGGAAATATGGATAGACGCCTGGTTGCACAGAAAGGCTTTGCCGGCAA
