>Addgene plasmid #48244 | pET29b-ClbP | addgene partial sequence | sequence record 81632 | T7term 5'-GCTAGTTATTGCTCAGCGG-3'
GCAGCCGGATCTCAGTGGTGGTGGTGGTGGTGCTCGAGTTACTCATCGTCCCACTCCTTGTTGTGTAATA
GAATTCGTTTAATTTGATGATTTAATGTCAGAACGAAAGCTAACAGGATAATTCCGAACGGTATCGCCAA
CACGCTCGATGGACCCCATACCAAGATAAAACGCCAGTCAAGTCCTGGAGATAGTATACCCGGTGCGACA
TAGAGCATGGCGGCCACGAGCCCAGGAACCGCCAAGGCGATGATATAGTCACGTACGCGTAAACGTAACC
TCTGCTGTTTTCCAGGGCCATGCGCCGTTGCGCGATAAACACGGAAAGCACCGCGCACTACAACCACCGC
CCCCCAAAAACACAGCAACAACGTGAGGTAGACGAAAAGGGTATCGGTGGCTGTAATTGCATCACCAGCG
CCGTCAGCATATTTGCCAATGCGCAGATAATTATCGATATCCGCGCAAAGCTGTAGTATCAGATTCGAAT
TCATATTTGCCAGCGCAACAATGCCAATCTGCTGATCCGGTCGCAACGCAATGCAAGAAGAAAAGTTTGG
ATTCTGCCCACCGTGACTGATGTAAGGGCCTTGATTCTGGTCGATAAACCAACCGCTGGCATAGAGGATA
CGATTGTCTGCGGCAAGCGGAACATCACTATTACCACGCCAACTGTTACTCATCGCCTCACGCAGCGTTG
CCGGCAAAGCCTTTCTGTGCAACCAGGCGTCTATCCATATTTCCATATCAGGCAGAGTGCTATGGATATA
GGCGGCAGGAACATGGTTCCGGGCCAGAGGCGCATGAAACAGAACGGGTTTGCCGAATCCCAGTTTATAG
CCGCTTGCCTTGTTGACAATAATCTCATCCCCCTTAACTGCC
